LOCUS       Exported 4524 bp ds-DNA circular SYN 13-MAY-2021
DEFINITION  Template to synthesize riboprobes for in situ hybridization (ISH)
            for Ncam2.
ACCESSION   .
VERSION     .
KEYWORDS    pISH-OCAM
SOURCE      synthetic DNA construct
  ORGANISM  synthetic DNA construct
REFERENCE   1 (bases 1 to 4524)
  AUTHORS   Zapiec B, Mombaerts P
  TITLE     The Zonal Organization of Odorant Receptor Gene Choice in the Main
            Olfactory Epithelium of the Mouse.
  JOURNAL   Cell Rep. 2020 Mar 24;30(12):4220-4234.e5. doi:
            10.1016/j.celrep.2020.02.110.
  PUBMED    32209480
REFERENCE   2 (bases 1 to 4524)
  AUTHORS   .
  TITLE     Direct Submission
  JOURNAL   Exported May 13, 2021 from SnapGene Server 1.1.58
            http://www.snapgene.com
FEATURES             Location/Qualifiers
     source          1..4524
                     /organism="synthetic DNA construct"
                     /mol_type="other DNA"
     primer_bind     73..95
                     /label=M13/pUC Forward
                     /note="In lacZ gene"
     primer_bind     87..104
                     /label=M13 Forward
                     /note="In lacZ gene. Also called M13-F20 or M13 (-21)
                     Forward"
     primer_bind     88..104
                     /label=M13 fwd
                     /note="common sequencing primer, one of multiple similar
                     variants"
     primer_bind     111..130
                     /label=T7
                     /note="T7 promoter, forward primer"
     promoter        111..129
                     /label=T7 promoter
                     /note="promoter for bacteriophage T7 RNA polymerase"
     regulatory      160..169
                     /regulatory_class="other"
                     /note="vertebrate consensus sequence for strong initiation
                     of translation (Kozak, 1987)"
     regulatory      164..173
                     /regulatory_class="other"
                     /note="vertebrate consensus sequence for strong initiation
                     of translation (Kozak, 1987)"
     promoter        complement(1776..1794)
                     /label=SP6 promoter
                     /note="promoter for bacteriophage SP6 RNA polymerase"
     primer_bind     complement(1777..1794)
                     /label=SP6
                     /note="SP6 promoter, forward primer"
     primer_bind     complement(1812..1828)
                     /label=M13 rev
                     /note="common sequencing primer, one of multiple similar
                     variants"
     primer_bind     complement(1812..1828)
                     /label=M13 Reverse
                     /note="In lacZ gene. Also called M13-rev"
     primer_bind     complement(1825..1847)
                     /label=M13/pUC Reverse
                     /note="In lacZ gene"
     protein_bind    1836..1852
                     /label=lac operator
                     /bound_moiety="lac repressor encoded by lacI"
                     /note="The lac repressor binds to the lac operator to
                     inhibit transcription in E. coli. This inhibition can be
                     relieved by adding lactose or
                     isopropyl-beta-D-thiogalactopyranoside (IPTG)."
     promoter        complement(1860..1890)
                     /label=lac promoter
                     /note="promoter for the E. coli lac operon"
     protein_bind    1905..1926
                     /label=CAP binding site
                     /bound_moiety="E. coli catabolite activator protein"
                     /note="CAP binding activates transcription in the presence
                     of cAMP."
     primer_bind     complement(2043..2060)
                     /label=L4440
                     /note="L4440 vector, forward primer"
     rep_origin      complement(2214..2802)
                     /direction=LEFT
                     /label=ori
                     /note="high-copy-number ColE1/pMB1/pBR322/pUC origin of
                     replication"
     primer_bind     complement(2294..2313)
                     /label=pBR322ori-F
                     /note="pBR322 origin, forward primer"
     CDS             complement(2973..3833)
                     /codon_start=1
                     /gene="bla"
                     /product="beta-lactamase"
                     /label=AmpR
                     /note="confers resistance to ampicillin, carbenicillin, and
                     related antibiotics"
                     /translation="MSIQHFRVALIPFFAAFCLPVFAHPETLVKVKDAEDQLGARVGYI
                     ELDLNSGKILESFRPEERFPMMSTFKVLLCGAVLSRIDAGQEQLGRRIHYSQNDLVEYS
                     PVTEKHLTDGMTVRELCSAAITMSDNTAANLLLTTIGGPKELTAFLHNMGDHVTRLDRW
                     EPELNEAIPNDERDTTMPVAMATTLRKLLTGELLTLASRQQLIDWMEADKVAGPLLRSA
                     LPAGWFIADKSGAGERGSRGIIAALGPDGKPSRIVVIYTTGSQATMDERNRQIAEIGAS
                     LIKHW"
     primer_bind     3596..3615
                     /label=Amp-R
                     /note="Ampicillin resistance gene, reverse primer"
     promoter        complement(3834..3938)
                     /gene="bla"
                     /label=AmpR promoter
     rep_origin      complement(4016..4471)
                     /direction=LEFT
                     /label=f1 ori
                     /note="f1 bacteriophage origin of replication; arrow
                     indicates direction of (+) strand synthesis"
     primer_bind     complement(4153..4174)
                     /label=F1ori-F
                     /note="F1 origin, forward primer"
     primer_bind     4365..4384
                     /label=F1ori-R
                     /note="F1 origin, reverse primer"
ORIGIN
        1 cttcgctatt acgccagctg gcgaaagggg gatgtgctgc aaggcgatta agttgggtaa
       61 cgccagggtt ttcccagtca cgacgttgta aaacgacggc cagtgaattg taatacgact
      121 cactataggg cgaattgggc ccgacgtcgc atgctcccgg ccgccatggc ggccgcggga
      181 attcgattga gaagtggtgt cccctcaaga gttcaagcaa ggggaggatg cagaagtggt
      241 ttgcagagtg agcagttccc cagcccctgc ggtcagctgg ttgtaccaca atgaggaagt
      301 caccaccatc cccgacaatc ggtttgcagt gcttgcaaac aataatttgc agatcctcaa
      361 tatcaataaa agtgatgaag gtatatacag atgtgaagga agagtggagg cgaggggaga
      421 gattgacttc cgggatatca ttgttattgt taacgttcca ccagcaatca tgatgcccca
      481 gaagtccttc aatgctacag cagagagagg agaagagatg accttaacat gcaaggcctc
      541 gggctcccca gatccaacca tctcttggtt caggaacggc aaactcattg aagaaaatga
      601 aaagtatatt ttaaagggca gtaatacaga gctcactgtc aggaacataa tcaataaaga
      661 cgggggctct tatgtctgca aagcaacaaa caaggcagga gaagatcaaa agcaggcctt
      721 ccttcaagtc tttgtacagc ctcatatatt acaacttaaa aatgagacaa catctgagaa
      781 tggtcatgtc acactcgtat gtgaagcaga aggggagcct gttccagaaa tcacatggaa
      841 aagagccata gatggagtca tgttttctga aggtgataag agtccggatg gccgcatcga
      901 agttaaaggg cagcatggac gctcttcact gcacattaga gatgtgaagt tgtcagattc
      961 ggggagatat gactgtgagg ccgctagtcg gattggtggg caccagagga gcatgcacct
     1021 ggacatcgaa tatgctccta agtttgtttc aaatcagaca atgtattact cttgggaagg
     1081 aaatccaatc aacataagtt gtgatgtgac agcaaaccca cctgcgtcaa tccactggag
     1141 aagagagaaa ctgctcttac cagctaagaa tacgactcat ttaaaaactc acagtgtagg
     1201 aagaaagatg atactcgaga ttgcccccac atcagacaat gactttggac gatataactg
     1261 cacagctact aaccgtatag gcacaagatt tcaggaatat attcttgaat tagcagatgt
     1321 cccctctagt ccccatggag tgaagattat agagctgtca cagaccacag ccaagatctc
     1381 tttcaataaa cccgaatccc atggaggtgt gcctattcat cactatcaag tggatgtcaa
     1441 agaagtggca tcagaaacct ggaaaatagt acgctcccat ggagttcaaa cgatggttgt
     1501 tttgagcagt ctggaaccaa atacgactta cgaaattagg gttgcagcag tgaatggcaa
     1561 aggtcaagga gactacagta aaatagaaat attccagaca ctgccagtcc gtgagccaag
     1621 tcccccttcc atacatggac agccaagcag tggcaagagt tttaaaatca gcatcaccaa
     1681 gcaagatgat ggaggaatca ctagtgaatt cgcggccgcc tgcaggtcga ccatatggga
     1741 gagctcccaa cgcgttggat gcatagcttg agtattctat agtgtcacct aaatagcttg
     1801 gcgtaatcat ggtcatagct gtttcctgtg tgaaattgtt atccgctcac aattccacac
     1861 aacatacgag ccggaagcat aaagtgtaaa gcctggggtg cctaatgagt gagctaactc
     1921 acattaattg cgttgcgctc actgcccgct ttccagtcgg gaaacctgtc gtgccagctg
     1981 cattaatgaa tcggccaacg cgcggggaga ggcggtttgc gtattgggcg ctcttccgct
     2041 tcctcgctca ctgactcgct gcgctcggtc gttcggctgc ggcgagcggt atcagctcac
     2101 tcaaaggcgg taatacggtt atccacagaa tcaggggata acgcaggaaa gaacatgtga
     2161 gcaaaaggcc agcaaaaggc caggaaccgt aaaaaggccg cgttgctggc gtttttccat
     2221 aggctccgcc cccctgacga gcatcacaaa aatcgacgct caagtcagag gtggcgaaac
     2281 ccgacaggac tataaagata ccaggcgttt ccccctggaa gctccctcgt gcgctctcct
     2341 gttccgaccc tgccgcttac cggatacctg tccgcctttc tcccttcggg aagcgtggcg
     2401 ctttctcata gctcacgctg taggtatctc agttcggtgt aggtcgttcg ctccaagctg
     2461 ggctgtgtgc acgaaccccc cgttcagccc gaccgctgcg ccttatccgg taactatcgt
     2521 cttgagtcca acccggtaag acacgactta tcgccactgg cagcagccac tggtaacagg
     2581 attagcagag cgaggtatgt aggcggtgct acagagttct tgaagtggtg gcctaactac
     2641 ggctacacta gaagaacagt atttggtatc tgcgctctgc tgaagccagt taccttcgga
     2701 aaaagagttg gtagctcttg atccggcaaa caaaccaccg ctggtagcgg tggttttttt
     2761 gtttgcaagc agcagattac gcgcagaaaa aaaggatctc aagaagatcc tttgatcttt
     2821 tctacggggt ctgacgctca gtggaacgaa aactcacgtt aagggatttt ggtcatgaga
     2881 ttatcaaaaa ggatcttcac ctagatcctt ttaaattaaa aatgaagttt taaatcaatc
     2941 taaagtatat atgagtaaac ttggtctgac agttaccaat gcttaatcag tgaggcacct
     3001 atctcagcga tctgtctatt tcgttcatcc atagttgcct gactccccgt cgtgtagata
     3061 actacgatac gggagggctt accatctggc cccagtgctg caatgatacc gcgagaccca
     3121 cgctcaccgg ctccagattt atcagcaata aaccagccag ccggaagggc cgagcgcaga
     3181 agtggtcctg caactttatc cgcctccatc cagtctatta attgttgccg ggaagctaga
     3241 gtaagtagtt cgccagttaa tagtttgcgc aacgttgttg ccattgctac aggcatcgtg
     3301 gtgtcacgct cgtcgtttgg tatggcttca ttcagctccg gttcccaacg atcaaggcga
     3361 gttacatgat cccccatgtt gtgcaaaaaa gcggttagct ccttcggtcc tccgatcgtt
     3421 gtcagaagta agttggccgc agtgttatca ctcatggtta tggcagcact gcataattct
     3481 cttactgtca tgccatccgt aagatgcttt tctgtgactg gtgagtactc aaccaagtca
     3541 ttctgagaat agtgtatgcg gcgaccgagt tgctcttgcc cggcgtcaat acgggataat
     3601 accgcgccac atagcagaac tttaaaagtg ctcatcattg gaaaacgttc ttcggggcga
     3661 aaactctcaa ggatcttacc gctgttgaga tccagttcga tgtaacccac tcgtgcaccc
     3721 aactgatctt cagcatcttt tactttcacc agcgtttctg ggtgagcaaa aacaggaagg
     3781 caaaatgccg caaaaaaggg aataagggcg acacggaaat gttgaatact catactcttc
     3841 ctttttcaat attattgaag catttatcag ggttattgtc tcatgagcgg atacatattt
     3901 gaatgtattt agaaaaataa acaaataggg gttccgcgca catttccccg aaaagtgcca
     3961 cctgatgcgg tgtgaaatac cgcacagatg cgtaaggaga aaataccgca tcaggaaatt
     4021 gtaagcgtta atattttgtt aaaattcgcg ttaaattttt gttaaatcag ctcatttttt
     4081 aaccaatagg ccgaaatcgg caaaatccct tataaatcaa aagaatagac cgagataggg
     4141 ttgagtgttg ttccagtttg gaacaagagt ccactattaa agaacgtgga ctccaacgtc
     4201 aaaggnnnnn nnnnnnnnnn nnnnnnnnnn nnnnnnnnnn nnnnnnnnnn nnnntnnnnn
     4261 nnnnnnnnnn nnnnnnnnnn nnnnnnnnnn nnnnnnnnnn nnnnnnnnnn nnnnnnnnnn
     4321 nnnnnnnnnn nnnnnnnnnn nnnnnngnnn nnnnnnnnnn nnnnnnnnnn nnnnnnnnnn
     4381 nnnnnnnnnn nnnnnnnnnn nnnnnnnnnn nnnnnnnnnn nnnnnnnnnn nnnnnnnnnn
     4441 nnnnnnnnnn nnnnnnnnnn nnnnnnnnnn nccattcgcc attcaggctg cgcaactgtt
     4501 gggaagggcg atcggtgcgg gcct
//
