[The description below was written by a language model from this plasmid's Addgene catalogue record and the feature table of its GenBank file.]
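Description:
pISH-OCAM is a 4,524 bp circular plasmid built on the pGEM-T-Easy cloning backbone and intended as an in vitro transcription template, not as an expression vector. It is propagated in E. coli from a high-copy ColE1/pUC-type origin and selected with ampicillin through the beta-lactamase (AmpR) gene and its own promoter. The backbone also carries an f1 bacteriophage origin, which allows production of single-stranded DNA. Remnants of the lacZ region are present as well: the lac promoter, lac operator, CAP binding site and the M13 forward and reverse sequencing primer sites.

The payload is a fragment of mouse Ncam2, also known as OCAM or RNCAM, a neural cell adhesion molecule. The insert is not annotated as a feature in the sequence record. It must lie in the roughly 1.6 kb interval between the T7 promoter on one side and the oppositely oriented SP6 promoter on the other. The only annotations inside this interval are two overlapping Kozak-consensus matches near the T7 end. The record does not state which part of the transcript is covered, how the fragment was cloned, or its orientation, so it does not say which polymerase gives the antisense probe and which the sense control.

The convergent phage promoters let either strand be transcribed in vitro to produce labelled riboprobes. The stated purpose is riboprobe synthesis for in situ hybridization detection of Ncam2 mRNA, and the associated publication concerns the zonal organization of odorant receptor gene choice in the mouse main olfactory epithelium.
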