Addgene plasmid #136767: pISH-OCAM
Purpose: Template to synthesize riboprobes for in situ hybridization (ISH) for Ncam2
Depositing lab: Peter Mombaerts. Depositing organization: Max Planck Research Unit for Neurogenetics. Publication: The Zonal Organization of Odorant Receptor Gene Choice in the Main Olfactory Epithelium of the Mouse. Zapiec B, Mombaerts P. Cell Rep. 2020 Mar 24;30(12):4220-4234.e5. doi: 10.1016/j.celrep.2020.02.110. PubMed 32209480.
Backbone
  Vector backbone: pGEM-T-Easy
  Vector type: in situ probe
Growth in bacteria
  Bacterial resistance: Ampicillin, 100 μg/mL
  Growth temperature: 37°C
  Growth strain: DH5alpha
  Copy number: High Copy
Gene/Insert
  Gene/Insert name: Ncam2
  Species: M. musculus (mouse)
  Mutation: ISH Probe insert
  Entrez Gene: Ncam2 (a.k.a. Ncam-2, Ocam, RNCAM)
  Cloning method: Unknown
Terms and licenses: Academic/Nonprofit Terms; Industry Terms: Not Available to Industry
Depositor comments: ISH probe for mouse gene: OCAM
How to cite: pISH-OCAM was a gift from Peter Mombaerts (Addgene plasmid # 136767 ; http://n2t.net/addgene:136767 ; RRID:Addgene_136767)
